Addgene plasmid #22389: SRS-MTBD(19/19), AB(monomer), ux
Depositing lab: Ron Vale. Depositing organization: University of California, San Francisco (UCSF).
Backbone
  Vector backbone: pET42a
  Backbone manufacturer: EMD
  Vector type: Bacterial Expression
Growth in bacteria
  Bacterial resistance: Kanamycin, 50 μg/mL
  Growth temperature: 37°C
  Growth strain: DH5alpha
  Copy number: Low Copy
Gene/Insert
  Gene/Insert name: Seryl tRNA synthetase (SRS) – mouse cytoplasmic dynein microtubule binding domain (MTBD) fusion protein
  Species: M. musculus (mouse)
  Insert size (bp): 6625
  Tag / fusion protein: Myc (C terminal on insert); His (C terminal on insert)
  Cloning method: Restriction Enzyme
  Sequencing primers: 5′ N/A
Terms and licenses: Academic/Nonprofit Terms; Industry Terms: Not Available to Industry
How to cite: SRS-MTBD(19/19), AB(monomer), ux was a gift from Ron Vale (Addgene plasmid # 22389 ; http://n2t.net/addgene:22389 ; RRID:Addgene_22389)
