[The description below was written by a language model from this plasmid's Addgene catalogue record and pLannotate feature annotations shown in this document.]
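Description:
SRS-MTBD(19/19), AB(monomer), ux is a bacterial expression plasmid built on the pET42a backbone for T7-driven production of a chimeric protein in E. coli. It carries a kanamycin resistance gene (aph(3')-Ia) for selection and replicates from a pBR322-type ColE1 origin accompanied by the bom site and the rop gene, which keeps copy number low, in line with the catalogue's low-copy designation. An f1 origin is also present, along with short tetracycline-resistance remnants inherited from the backbone.

The expression cassette consists of a T7 promoter followed by a lac operator, the strong ribosome binding site from T7 gene 10, the open reading frame, and a T7 terminator. The plasmid-borne lacI gene supplies repressor, so transcription stays off until induction with IPTG in a host that provides T7 RNA polymerase. According to the catalogue, the insert fuses seryl-tRNA synthetase (SRS) to the microtubule binding domain (MTBD) of mouse cytoplasmic dynein, with C-terminal Myc and His tags. The annotation labels the roughly 1.56 kb coding region as a match to Thermus thermophilus serS and does not separately mark the dynein segment or the Myc tag, although a His tag fragment is detected just downstream. The mouse species listing therefore presumably refers to the dynein portion only. The stated insert size of 6625 bp equals the length of the whole plasmid sequence rather than that of the insert.

The record does not explain the "19/19", "AB(monomer)" or "ux" designations, nor does it state a purpose. The design fits production and affinity purification of a recombinant dynein MTBD presented on a synthetase scaffold.
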