Features (pLannotate 1.2.2; 19 found; start..end, strand, type, name):
     12..467     +  rep_origin     f1 ori (sequence partly withheld): f1 bacteriophage origin of replication; arrow indicates direction of (+) strand synthesis
    494..551     +  promoter       AmpR promoter (fragment): bla
    560..1375    -  CDS            KanR: aminoglycoside phosphotransferase; aph(3')-Ia; confers resistance to kanamycin in bacteria or G418 (Geneticin®) in eukaryotes
   1497..2085    +  rep_origin     ori: high-copy-number ColE1/pMB1/pBR322/pUC origin of replication
   2271..2413    -  misc_feature   bom: basis of mobility region from pBR322
   2515..2706    -  CDS            rop: Rop protein, which maintains plasmids at low copy number; rop
   2723..3103    +  CDS            YPB1_ECOLX: Protein predicted: Swiss-Prot protein existence level 4. From Escherichia coli.
   3165..3229    -  CDS            TcR (fragment): tetracycline efflux protein; tet; confers resistance to tetracycline
   3244..3265    -  protein_bind   CAP binding site: CAP binding activates transcription in the presence of cAMP. E. coli catabolite activator protein
   3278..4360    -  CDS            lacI: lac repressor; lacI; The lac repressor binds to the lac operator to inhibit transcription in E. coli. This inhibition can be relieved by adding lactose or isopropyl-β-D-thiogalactopyranoside (IPTG).
   4361..4438    -  promoter       lacI promoter: lacI
   4446..4725    -  CDS            TcR (fragment): tetracycline efflux protein; tet; confers resistance to tetracycline
   4751..4769    +  promoter       T7 promoter: promoter for bacteriophage T7 RNA polymerase
   4770..4794    +  protein_bind   lac operator: The lac repressor binds to the lac operator to inhibit transcription in E. coli. This inhibition can be relieved by adding lactose or isopropyl-β-D-thiogalactopyranoside (IPTG). lac repressor encoded by lacI
   4809..4831    +  RBS            RBS: efficient ribosome binding site from bacteriophage T7 gene 10 (Olins and Rangwala, 1989)
   4839..6401    +  CDS            serS: SYS_THET2 - Experimental evidence at protein level: Swiss-Prot protein existence level 1. Catalyzes the attachment of serine to tRNA(Ser). Is also probably able to aminoacylate tRNA(Sec) with serine, to form the misacylated tRNA L-seryl-tRNA(Sec), which will be further converted into selenocysteinyl-tRNA(Sec). From Thermus thermophilus (strain ATCC BAA-163 / DSM 7039 / HB27).
   6453..6476    +  CDS            9xHis (fragment): 9xHis affinity tag
   6502..6545    +  CDS            SET1 (fragment): solubility-enhancement tag derived from T7 phage gene 10B
   6553..6600    +  terminator     T7 terminator: transcription terminator for bacteriophage T7 RNA polymerase
>Addgene plasmid #22389 | SRS-MTBD(19/19), AB(monomer), ux | depositor full sequence | sequence record 10296 | Author sequence
TGGCGAATGGG
[124 nt withheld, positions 12-135]
C
[91 nt withheld, positions 137-227]
A
[49 nt withheld, positions 229-277]
CCTTTGACGTTGGAGTCCACGTTCTTT
[37 nt withheld, positions 305-341]
ACCCTATCTCGGTCTATTCTTTTGATTTATAAGGGATTTTGCCGATTTCGGCCTATTGGTTAAAAAATGA
GCTGATTTAACAAAAATTTAACGCGAATTTTAACAAAATATTAACGTTTACAATTTCAGGTGGCACTTTT
CGGGGAAATGTGCGCGGAACCCCTATTTGTTTATTTTTCTAAATACATTCAAATATGTATCCGCTCATGA
ATTAATTCTTAGAAAAACTCATCGAGCATCAAATGAAACTGCAATTTATTCATATCAGGATTATCAATAC
CATATTTTTGAAAAAGCCGTTTCTGTAATGAAGGAGAAAACTCACCGAGGCAGTTCCATAGGATGGCAAG
ATCCTGGTATCGGTCTGCGATTCCGACTCGTCCAACATCAATACAACCTATTAATTTCCCCTCGTCAAAA
ATAAGGTTATCAAGTGAGAAATCACCATGAGTGACGACTGAATCCGGTGAGAATGGCAAAAGTTTATGCA
TTTCTTTCCAGACTTGTTCAACAGGCCAGCCATTACGCTCGTCATCAAAATCACTCGCATCAACCAAACC
GTTATTCATTCGTGATTGCGCCTGAGCGAGACGAAATACGCGATCGCTGTTAAAAGGACAATTACAAACA
GGAATCGAATGCAACCGGCGCAGGAACACTGCCAGCGCATCAACAATATTTTCACCTGAATCAGGATATT
CTTCTAATACCTGGAATGCTGTTTTCCCGGGGATCGCAGTGGTGAGTAACCATGCATCATCAGGAGTACG
GATAAAATGCTTGATGGTCGGAAGAGGCATAAATTCCGTCAGCCAGTTTAGTCTGACCATCTCATCTGTA
ACATCATTGGCAACGCTACCTTTGCCATGTTTCAGAAACAACTCTGGCGCATCGGGCTTCCCATACAATC
GATAGATTGTCGCACCTGATTGCCCGACATTATCGCGAGCCCATTTATACCCATATAAATCAGCATCCAT
GTTGGAATTTAATCGCGGCCTAGAGCAAGACGTTTCCCGTTGAATATGGCTCATAACACCCCTTGTATTA
CTGTTTATGTAAGCAGACAGTTTTATTGTTCATGACCAAAATCCCTTAACGTGAGTTTTCGTTCCACTGA
GCGTCAGACCCCGTAGAAAAGATCAAAGGATCTTCTTGAGATCCTTTTTTTCTGCGCGTAATCTGCTGCT
TGCAAACAAAAAAACCACCGCTACCAGCGGTGGTTTGTTTGCCGGATCAAGAGCTACCAACTCTTTTTCC
GAAGGTAACTGGCTTCAGCAGAGCGCAGATACCAAATACTGTCCTTCTAGTGTAGCCGTAGTTAGGCCAC
CACTTCAAGAACTCTGTAGCACCGCCTACATACCTCGCTCTGCTAATCCTGTTACCAGTGGCTGCTGCCA
GTGGCGATAAGTCGTGTCTTACCGGGTTGGACTCAAGACGATAGTTACCGGATAAGGCGCAGCGGTCGGG
CTGAACGGGGGGTTCGTGCACACAGCCCAGCTTGGAGCGAACGACCTACACCGAACTGAGATACCTACAG
CGTGAGCTATGAGAAAGCGCCACGCTTCCCGAAGGGAGAAAGGCGGACAGGTATCCGGTAAGCGGCAGGG
TCGGAACAGGAGAGCGCACGAGGGAGCTTCCAGGGGGAAACGCCTGGTATCTTTATAGTCCTGTCGGGTT
TCGCCACCTCTGACTTGAGCGTCGATTTTTGTGATGCTCGTCAGGGGGGCGGAGCCTATGGAAAAACGCC
AGCAACGCGGCCTTTTTACGGTTCCTGGCCTTTTGCTGGCCTTTTGCTCACATGTTCTTTCCTGCGTTAT
CCCCTGATTCTGTGGATAACCGTATTACCGCCTTTGAGTGAGCTGATACCGCTCGCCGCAGCCGAACGAC
CGAGCGCAGCGAGTCAGTGAGCGAGGAAGCGGAAGAGCGCCTGATGCGGTATTTTCTCCTTACGCATCTG
TGCGGTATTTCACACCGCATATATGGTGCACTCTCAGTACAATCTGCTCTGATGCCGCATAGTTAAGCCA
GTATACACTCCGCTATCGCTACGTGACTGGGTCATGGCTGCGCCCCGACACCCGCCAACACCCGCTGACG
CGCCCTGACGGGCTTGTCTGCTCCCGGCATCCGCTTACAGACAAGCTGTGACCGTCTCCGGGAGCTGCAT
GTGTCAGAGGTTTTCACCGTCATCACCGAAACGCGCGAGGCAGCTGCGGTAAAGCTCATCAGCGTGGTCG
TGAAGCGATTCACAGATGTCTGCCTGTTCATCCGCGTCCAGCTCGTTGAGTTTCTCCAGAAGCGTTAATG
TCTGGCTTCTGATAAAGCGGGCCATGTTAAGGGCGGTTTTTTCCTGTTTGGTCACTGATGCCTCCGTGTA
AGGGGGATTTCTGTTCATGGGGGTAATGATACCGATGAAACGAGAGAGGATGCTCACGATACGGGTTACT
GATGATGAACATGCCCGGTTACTGGAACGTTGTGAGGGTAAACAACTGGCGGTATGGATGCGGCGGGACC
AGAGAAAAATCACTCAGGGTCAATGCCAGCGCTTCGTTAATACAGATGTAGGTGTTCCACAGGGTAGCCA
GCAGCATCCTGCGATGCAGATCCGGAACATAATGGTGCAGGGCGCTGACTTCCGCGTTTCCAGACTTTAC
GAAACACGGAAACCGAAGACCATTCATGTTGTTGCTCAGGTCGCAGACGTTTTGCAGCAGCAGTCGCTTC
ACGTTCGCTCGCGTATCGGTGATTCATTCTGCTAACCAGTAAGGCAACCCCGCCAGCCTAGCCGGGTCCT
CAACGACAGGAGCACGATCATGCTAGTCATGCCCCGCGCCCACCGGAAGGAGCTGACTGGGTTGAAGGCT
CTCAAGGGCATCGGTCGAGATCCCGGTGCCTAATGAGTGAGCTAACTTACATTAATTGCGTTGCGCTCAC
TGCCCGCTTTCCAGTCGGGAAACCTGTCGTGCCAGCTGCATTAATGAATCGGCCAACGCGCGGGGAGAGG
CGGTTTGCGTATTGGGCGCCAGGGTGGTTTTTCTTTTCACCAGTGAGACGGGCAACAGCTGATTGCCCTT
CACCGCCTGGCCCTGAGAGAGTTGCAGCAAGCGGTCCACGCTGGTTTGCCCCAGCAGGCGAAAATCCTGT
TTGATGGTGGTTAACGGCGGGATATAACATGAGCTGTCTTCGGTATCGTCGTATCCCACTACCGAGATGT
CCGCACCAACGCGCAGCCCGGACTCGGTAATGGCGCGCATTGCGCCCAGCGCCATCTGATCGTTGGCAAC
CAGCATCGCAGTGGGAACGATGCCCTCATTCAGCATTTGCATGGTTTGTTGAAAACCGGACATGGCACTC
CAGTCGCCTTCCCGTTCCGCTATCGGCTGAATTTGATTGCGAGTGAGATATTTATGCCAGCCAGCCAGAC
GCAGACGCGCCGAGACAGAACTTAATGGGCCCGCTAACAGCGCGATTTGCTGGTGACCCAATGCGACCAG
ATGCTCCACGCCCAGTCGCGTACCGTCTTCATGGGAGAAAATAATACTGTTGATGGGTGTCTGGTCAGAG
ACATCAAGAAATAACGCCGGAACATTAGTGCAGGCAGCTTCCACAGCAATGGCATCCTGGTCATCCAGCG
GATAGTTAATGATCAGCCCACTGACGCGTTGCGCGAGAAGATTGTGCACCGCCGCTTTACAGGCTTCGAC
GCCGCTTCGTTCTACCATCGACACCACCACGCTGGCACCCAGTTGATCGGCGCGAGATTTAATCGCCGCG
ACAATTTGCGACGGCGCGTGCAGGGCCAGACTGGAGGTGGCAACGCCAATCAGCAACGACTGTTTGCCCG
CCAGTTGTTGTGCCACGCGGTTGGGAATGTAATTCAGCTCCGCCATCGCCGCTTCCACTTTTTCCCGCGT
TTTCGCAGAAACGTGGCTGGCCTGGTTCACCACGCGGGAAACGGTCTGATAAGAGACACCGGCATACTCT
GCGACATCGTATAACGTTACTGGTTTCACATTCACCACCCTGAATTGACTCTCTTCCGGGCGCTATCATG
CCATACCGCGAAAGGTTTTGCGCCATTCGATGGTGTCCGGGATCTCGACGCTCTCCCTTATGCGACTCCT
GCATTAGGAAGCAGCCCAGTAGTAGGTTGAGGCCGTTGAGCACCGCCGCCGCAAGGAATGGTGCATGCAA
GGAGATGGCGCCCAACAGTCCCCCGGCCACGGGGCCTGCCACCATACCCACGCCGAAACAAGCGCTCATG
AGCCCGAAGTGGCGAGCCCGATCTTCCCCATCGGTGATGTCGGCGATATAGGCGCCAGCAACCGCACCTG
TGGCGCCGGTGATGCCGGCCACGATGCGTCCGGCGTAGAGGATCGAGATCGATCTCGATCCCGCGAAATT
AATACGACTCACTATAGGGGAATTGTGAGCGGATAACAATTCCCCTCTAGAAATAATTTTGTTTAACTTT
AAGAAGGAGATATACATATGGTGGATCTGAAACGTTTGCGTCAGGAACCTGAAGTGTTCCATCGTGCGAT
TCGTGAGAAGGGTGTAGCACTGGACCTTGAAGCACTGTTAGCTGTCGACGAAGTGATCGCAGACAAGCAG
ATGAGTGTCAAGGAGGACCTGGATAAAGTGGAGCCTGCTGTCATCGAGGCCCAGAACGCTGTGAAGTCCA
TCAAGAAGCAGCACCTGGTGGAGGTGAGGTCCATGGCCAACCCTCCTGCAGCTGTGAAGCTGGCTCTGGA
GTCCATCTGCCTGCTGCTTGGTGAGAGCACCACGGACTGGAAGCAGATCCGCTCCATCATCATGAGAGAG
AACTTCATCCCCACTATCGTCAACTTCTCGGCTGAGGAGATCAGTGATGCCATACGAGAGAAGATGAAGA
AAAACTACATGTCCAACCCCAGTTACAACTATGAGATCGTCAACCGGGCTTCCCTGGCTTGTGGTCCTAT
GGTGAAGTGGGCGATTGCACAGCTCAATTATGCAGACATGTTAAAGCGAGTGGAGCCCCTGAGGAATGAG
CTGCAGAAGCTGGAAGATGATGCCAAGGACAACCAGCAGAAGCTTGAGGCACTTCTCCTGCAAGTTCCTC
TTCCACCTTGGCCTGGAGCACCAGTTGGAGGTGAAGAAGCTAATCGTGAAATCAAACGTGTTGGCGGTCC
ACCTGAATTCTCATTCCCACCTCTAGACCATGTCGCTCTGATGGAGAAAAATGGCTGGTGGGAACCACGT
GCTTCTCAGGATAGTGGAAGCCGTTCTTACGCACTGAAAGGCGACCTGGCATCATACGAAGAAGCACTGT
TACGTTTCGCTGCAGACTTCATGGCTCGTCGTGGCTTTACTCCGGCAGATACTCCGAGCCGTGCACGTGA
AAAGGCATTTCTCGGTACTGGTCACTTTCCAGCATATCGTGATCAAGTCCGTGCTGAATCAGAAACGGAT
ACTTACACCACTGGAACCGCGGAAGTGGTTCTTAATGCTTTGCATAGTGGCGAGATCCTTCCGTATGAAG
CACTGCCTCTGCGTTATGCAGGCTATGCACCGGCGTTTCGTAGTGAAGCAGGTTCTTTTGGCAAGGACGT
CCGTGGTTTAATGCGTGTGCATCAGTTCCATAAGGTCGAACAGTACGTGCTGACTGAAGCGAGCCTTGAA
GCATCAGATCGTGCGTTTCAAGAACTCCTGGAGAATGCGGAAGAGATCTTACGTCTGCTGGAACTTCCGT
ATCGTCTCGTCGAAGTGGCAACAGGAGATATGGGTCCAGGTAAGTGGCGTCAAGTGGATATCGAGGTGTA
TCTGCCTTCTGAAGGGCGTTATCGTGAAACGCATTCCTGTTCTGCACTGTTGGACTGGCAAGCACGACGT
GCTAATCTGCGGTACCGTGATCCAGAGGGTCGAGTTCGGTATGCCTACACCCTGAACAACACCGCATTAG
CAACTCCCCGTATTCTGGCTATGTTACTGGAGAACCACCAACTGCAAGATGGTCGTGTTCGTGTTCCTCA
GGCTCTGATTCCGTACATGGGCAAAGAAGTTCTGGAGCCAGGTGCTGCTGAACAGAAACTGATTAGCGAG
GAAGATCTGAACGGTCTCGAGCACCACCACCACCACCACCACCACTAATTGATTAATACCTAGGCTGCTA
AACAAAGCCCGAAAGGAAGCTGAGTTGGCTGCTGCCACCGCTGAGCAATAACTAGCATAACCCCTTGGGG
CCTCTAAACGGGTCTTGAGGGGTTTTTTGCTGAAAGGAGGAACTATATCCGGAT
