>Addgene plasmid #22389 | SRS-MTBD(19/19), AB(monomer), ux | addgene partial sequence | sequence record 28323 | 22389 with T7-term
GTGGTGGTGGTGGTGGTGGTGCTCGAGACCGTTCAGATCTTCCTCGCTAATCAGTTTCTGTTCAGCAGCA
CCTGGCTCCAGAACTTCTTTGCCCATGTACGGAATCAGAGCCTGAGGAACACGAACACGACCATCTTGCA
GTTGGTGGTTCTCCAGTAACATAGCCAGAATACGGGGAGTTGCTAATGCGGTGTTGTTCAGGGTGTAGGC
ATACCGAACTCGACCCTCTGGATCACGGTACCGCAGATTAGCACGTCGTGCTTGCCAGTCCAACAGTGCA
GAACAGGAATGCGTTTCACGATAACGCCCTTCAGAAGGCAGATACACCTCGATATCCACTTGACGCCACT
TACCTGGACCCATATCTCCTGTTGCCACTTCGACGAGACGATACGGAAGTTCCAGCAGACGTAAGATCTC
TTCCGCATTCTCCAGGAGTTCTTGAAACGCACGATCTGATGCTTCAAGGCTCGCTTCAGTCAGCACGTAC
TGTTCGACCTTATGGAACTGATGCACACGCATTAAACCACGGACGTCCTTGCCAAAAGAACCTGCTTCAC
TACGAAACGCCGGTGCATAGCCTGCATAACGCAGAGGCAGTGCTTCATACGGAAGGATCTCGCCACTATG
CAAAGCATTAAGAACCACTTCCGCGGTTCCAGTGGTGTAAGTATCCGTTTCTGATTCAGCACGGACTTGA
TCACGATATGCTGGAAAGTGACCAGTACCGAGAAATGCCTTTTCACGTGCACGGCTCGGAGTATCTGCCG
GAGT
